>Addgene plasmid #22198 | pEGFPC1-human APPL1 | addgene full sequence | sequence record 364715 | Addgene NGS Result
CGTTACATAACTTACGGTAAATGGCCCGCCTGGCTGACCGCCCAACGACCCCCGCCCATTGACGTCAATA
ATGACGTATGTTCCCATAGTAACGCCAATAGGGACTTTCCATTGACGTCAATGGGTGGAGTATTTACGGT
AAACTGCCCACTTGGCAGTACATCAAGTGTATCATATGCCAAGTACGCCCCCTATTGACGTCAATGACGG
TAAATGGCCCGCCTGGCATTATGCCCAGTACATGACCTTATGGGACTTTCCTACTTGGCAGTACATCTAC
GTATTAGTCATCGCTATTACCATGGTGATGCGGTTTTGGCAGTACATCAATGGGCGTGGATAGCGGTTTG
ACTCACGGGGATTTCCAAGTCTCCACCCCATTGACGTCAATGGGAGTTTGTTTTGGCACCAAAATCAACG
GGACTTTCCAAAATGTCGTAACAACTCCGCCCCATTGACGCAAATGGGCGGTAGGCGTGTACGGTGGGAG
GTCTATATAAGCAGAGCTGGTTTAGTGAACCGTCAGATCCGCTAGCGCTACCGGTCGCCACCATGGTGAG
CAAGGGCGAGGAGCTGTTCACCGGGGTGGTGCCCATCCTGGTCGAGCTGGACGGCGACGTAAACGGCCAC
AAGTTCAGCGTGTCCGGCGAGGGCGAGGGCGATGCCACCTACGGCAAGCTGACCCTGAAGTTCATCTGCA
CCACCGGCAAGCTGCCCGTGCCCTGGCCCACCCTCGTGACCACCCTGACCTACGGCGTGCAGTGCTTCAG
CCGCTACCCCGACCACATGAAGCAGCACGACTTCTTCAAGTCCGCCATGCCCGAAGGCTACGTCCAGGAG
CGCACCATCTTCTTCAAGGACGACGGCAACTACAAGACCCGCGCCGAGGTGAAGTTCGAGGGCGACACCC
TGGTGAACCGCATCGAGCTGAAGGGCATCGACTTCAAGGAGGACGGCAACATCCTGGGGCACAAGCTGGA
GTACAACTACAACAGCCACAACGTCTATATCATGGCCGACAAGCAGAAGAACGGCATCAAGGTGAACTTC
AAGATCCGCCACAACATCGAGGACGGCAGCGTGCAGCTCGCCGACCACTACCAGCAGAACACCCCCATCG
GCGACGGCCCCGTGCTGCTGCCCGACAACCACTACCTGAGCACCCAGTCCGCCCTGAGCAAAGACCCCAA
CGAGAAGCGCGATCACATGGTCCTGCTGGAGTTCGTGACCGCCGCCGGGATCACTCTCGGCATGGACGAG
CTGTACAAGTCCGGACTCAGATCTCGAGTGCCGGGGATCGACAAGCTGCCCATCGAGGAGACGCTGGAGG
ACAGCCCGCAGACAAGGTCTTTACTAGGTGTATTTGAAGAAGATGCCACAGCTATTTCCAACTATATGAA
CCAGTTGTATCAAGCTATGCATCGGATTTATGATGCACAGAATGAATTAAGTGCAGCAACACACCTGACC
TCAAAACTTTTAAAAGAATATGAAAAACAGCGTTTTCCATTGGGAGGTGATGATGAAGTTATGAGCTCTA
CATTGCAACAGTTTTCAAAAGTTATAGATGAGCTTAGCTCTTGTCATGCAGTGCTTTCAACTCAACTTGC
TGATGCCATGATGTTCCCCATTACCCAGTTTAAAGAAAGAGATCTGAAAGAAATACTAACATTAAAGGAA
GTATTTCAGATTGCAAGTAATGATCATGATGCTGCGATTAATAGATATAGCCGTTTATCAAAAAAAAGAG
AAAATGACAAGGTGAAGTATGAAGTAACAGAAGATGTGTACACATCCAGAAAGAAACAACACCAGACCAT
GATGCATTATTTTTGTGCATTAAATACTCTTCAGTACAAGAAGAAAATAGCATTGTTAGAACCTCTACTT
GGGTACATGCAAGCTCAGATAAGTTTCTTTAAGATGGGTTCTGAAAATCTTAATGAACAACTGGAAGAAT
TTTTAGCTAATATTGGAACAAGCGTTCAGAATGTTCGCAGGGAAATGGACAGTGATATAGAGACCATGCA
ACAGACAATAGAGGATTTGGAAGTAGCCAGTGATCCCTTATATGTGCCTGACCCAGACCCCACCAAATTT
CCTGTTAATCGAAATTTAACCCGAAAGGCTGGATACCTTAATGCTAGGAATAAAACAGGCTTGGTGTCAT
CTACCTGGGACAGACAGTTTTACTTCACGCAGGGTGGAAATTTAATGAGTCAGGCCCGTGGGGATGTAGC
AGGAGGCCTGGCCATGGACATAGACAACTGTTCAGTGATGGCTGTGGACTGTGAAGACAGACGATATTGT
TTTCAGATCACCTCTTTCGATGGAAAAAAATCTTCAATTTTGCAAGCAGAGAGTAAAAAAGATCATGAAG
AGTGGATCTGTACAATAAACAACATATCTAAACAAATATACTTAAGTGAAAATCCAGAGGAAACTGCTGC
ACGAGTAAATCAATCAGCTCTGGAAGCTGTCACTCCTTCCCCATCTTTCCAGCAGAGGCACGAGAGCCTG
CGGCCAGCAGCAGGACAATCTCGGCCACCGACAGCTCGAACCAGCAGTTCAGGATCCTTAGGATCTGAGT
CTACAAATTTGGCTGCCCTCTCTCTAGATTCTCTTGTTGCCCCAGACACCCCAATACAGTTTGACATAAT
TTCTCCTGTGTGTGAAGATCAGCCTGGCCAGGCAAAAGCCTTTGGCCAGGGAGGCAGGCGTACAAATCCA
TTTGGAGAATCTGGAGGAAGTACAAAATCTGAAACTGAAGATTCTATTCTTCATCAGTTATTTATTGTCC
GATTCCTTGGTTCAATGGAGGTGAAATCAGATGACCATCCAGATGTTGTTTATGAAACTATGCGCCAAAT
CTTAGCTGCCCGGGCCATCCATAACATCTTTCGTATGACAGAATCGCATTTATTAGTCACTTGTGACTGT
TTAAAGTTAATTGATCCACAGACACAAGTTACAAGGCTCACGTTTCCATTACCTTGTGTAGTTTTGTATG
CTACACACCAGGAAAATAAGCGCCTTTTTGGATTTGTTCTTCGGACATCAAGCGGGAGAAGTGAAAGTAA
TCTGTCATCAGTCTGCTATATATTTGAGTCAAACAATGAGGGGGAAAAGATATGTGATTCTGTTGGACTG
GCAAAACAGATAGCTTTGCATGCTGAACTGGATCGTAGGGCATCAGAAAAACAAAAAGAAATAGAGAGAG
TAAAAGAGAAGCAACAGAAAGAACTCAATAAACAAAAACAGATTGAAAAGGACTTGGAAGAACAAAGTCG
GTTGATAGCTGCTTCCAGTAGACCAAACCAAGCCAGTAGTGAGGGGCAGTTTGTTGTCCTTAGCAGTAGC
CAGTCAGAAGAGAGTGATTTGGGAGAAGGAGGAAAGAAGAGAGAATCAGAAGCATAAGAATTCTGCAGTC
GACGGTACCGCGGGCCCGGGATCCACCGGATCTAGATAACTGATCATAATCAGCCATACCACATTTGTAG
AGGTTTTACTTGCTTTAAAAAACCTCCCACACCTCCCCCTGAACCTGAAACATAAAATGAATGCAATTGT
TGTTGTTAACTTGTTTATTGCAGCTTATAATGGTTACAAATAAAGCAATAGCATCACAAATTTCACAAAT
AAAGCATTTTTTTCACTGCATTCTAGTTGTGGTTTGTCCAAACTCATCAATGTATCTTAACGCGTAAATT
GTAAGCGTTAATATTTTGTTAAAATTCGCGTTAAATTTTTGTTAAATCAGCTCATTTTTTAACCAATAGG
CCGAAATCGGCAAAATCCCTTATAAATCAAAAGAATAGACCGAGATAGGGT
[37 nt withheld, positions 3832-3868]
AAAGAACGTGGACTCCAACGTCAAAGG
[49 nt withheld, positions 3896-3944]
T
[91 nt withheld, positions 3946-4036]
G
[124 nt withheld, positions 4038-4161]
CAGGTGGCACTTTTCGGGGAAATGTGCGCGGAACCCCTATTTGTTTATTTTTCTAAATACATTCAAATAT
GTATCCGCTCATGAGACAATAACCCTGATAAATGCTTCAATAATATTGAAAAAGGAAGAGTCCTGAGGCG
GAAAGAACCAGCTGTGGAATGTGTGTCAGTTAGGGTGTGGAAAGTCCCCAGGCTCCCCAGCAGGCAGAAG
TATGCAAAGCATGCATCTCAATTAGTCAGCAACCAGGTGTGGAAAGTCCCCAGGCTCCCCAGCAGGCAGA
AGTATGCAAAGCATGCATCTCAATTAGTCAGCAACCATAGTCCCGCCCCTAACTCCGCCCATCCCGCCCC
TAACTCCGCCCAGTTCCGCCCATTCTCCGCCCCATGGCTGACTAATTTTTTTTATTTATGCAGAGGCCGA
GGCCGCCTCGGCCTCTGAGCTATTCCAGAAGTAGTGAGGAGGCTTTTTTGGAGGCCTAGGCTTTTGCAAA
GATCGATCAAGAGACAGGATGAGGATCGTTTCGCATGATTGAACAAGATGGATTGCACGCAGGTTCTCCG
GCCGCTTGGGTGGAGAGGCTATTCGGCTATGACTGGGCACAACAGACAATCGGCTGCTCTGATGCCGCCG
TGTTCCGGCTGTCAGCGCAGGGGCGCCCGGTTCTTTTTGTCAAGACCGACCTGTCCGGTGCCCTGAATGA
ACTGCAAGACGAGGCAGCGCGGCTATCGTGGCTGGCCACGACGGGCGTTCCTTGCGCAGCTGTGCTCGAC
GTTGTCACTGAAGCGGGAAGGGACTGGCTGCTATTGGGCGAAGTGCCGGGGCAGGATCTCCTGTCATCTC
ACCTTGCTCCTGCCGAGAAAGTATCCATCATGGCTGATGCAATGCGGCGGCTGCATACGCTTGATCCGGC
TACCTGCCCATTCGACCACCAAGCGAAACATCGCATCGAGCGAGCACGTACTCGGATGGAAGCCGGTCTT
GTCGATCAGGATGATCTGGACGAAGAGCATCAGGGGCTCGCGCCAGCCGAACTGTTCGCCAGGCTCAAGG
CGAGCATGCCCGACGGCGAGGATCTCGTCGTGACCCATGGCGATGCCTGCTTGCCGAATATCATGGTGGA
AAATGGCCGCTTTTCTGGATTCATCGACTGTGGCCGGCTGGGTGTGGCGGACCGCTATCAGGACATAGCG
TTGGCTACCCGTGATATTGCTGAAGAGCTTGGCGGCGAATGGGCTGACCGCTTCCTCGTGCTTTACGGTA
TCGCCGCTCCCGATTCGCAGCGCATCGCCTTCTATCGCCTTCTTGACGAGTTCTTCTGAGCGGGACTCTG
GGGTTCGAAATGACCGACCAAGCGACGCCCAACCTGCCATCACGAGATTTCGATTCCACCGCCGCCTTCT
ATGAAAGGTTGGGCTTCGGAATCGTTTTCCGGGACGCCGGCTGGATGATCCTCCAGCGCGGGGATCTCAT
GCTGGAGTTCTTCGCCCACCCTAGGGGGAGGCTAACTGAAACACGGAAGGAGACAATACCGGAAGGAACC
CGCGCTATGACGGCAATAAAAAGACAGAATAAAACGCACGGTGTTGGGTCGTTTGTTCATAAACGCGGGG
TTCGGTCCCAGGGCTGGCACTCTGTCGATACCCCACCGAGACCCCATTGGGGCCAATACGCCCGCGTTTC
TTCCTTTTCCCCACCCCACCCCCCAAGTTCGGGTGAAGGCCCAGGGCTCGCAGCCAACGTCGGGGCGGCA
GGCCCTGCCATAGCCTCAGGTTACTCATATATACTTTAGATTGATTTAAAACTTCATTTTTAATTTAAAA
GGATCTAGGTGAAGATCCTTTTTGATAATCTCATGACCAAAATCCCTTAACGTGAGTTTTCGTTCCACTG
AGCGTCAGACCCCGTAGAAAAGATCAAAGGATCTTCTTGAGATCCTTTTTTTCTGCGCGTAATCTGCTGC
TTGCAAACAAAAAAACCACCGCTACCAGCGGTGGTTTGTTTGCCGGATCAAGAGCTACCAACTCTTTTTC
CGAAGGTAACTGGCTTCAGCAGAGCGCAGATACCAAATACTGTTCTTCTAGTGTAGCCGTAGTTAGGCCA
CCACTTCAAGAACTCTGTAGCACCGCCTACATACCTCGCTCTGCTAATCCTGTTACCAGTGGCTGCTGCC
AGTGGCGATAAGTCGTGTCTTACCGGGTTGGACTCAAGACGATAGTTACCGGATAAGGCGCAGCGGTCGG
GCTGAACGGGGGGTTCGTGCACACAGCCCAGCTTGGAGCGAACGACCTACACCGAACTGAGATACCTACA
GCGTGAGCTATGAGAAAGCGCCACGCTTCCCGAAGGGAGAAAGGCGGACAGGTATCCGGTAAGCGGCAGG
GTCGGAACAGGAGAGCGCACGAGGGAGCTTCCAGGGGGAAACGCCTGGTATCTTTATAGTCCTGTCGGGT
TTCGCCACCTCTGACTTGAGCGTCGATTTTTGTGATGCTCGTCAGGGGGGCGGAGCCTATGGAAAAACGC
CAGCAACGCGGCCTTTTTACGGTTCCTGGCCTTTTGCTGGCCTTTTGCTCACATGTTCTTTCCTGCGTTA
TCCCCTGATTCTGTGGATAACCGTATTACCGCCATGCATTAGTTATTAATAGTAATCAATTACGGGGTCA
TTAGTTCATAGCCCATATATGGAGTTCCG
Features (pLannotate 1.2.2; 17 found; start..end, strand, type, name):
      1..304     +  enhancer       CMV enhancer: human cytomegalovirus immediate early enhancer
    305..508     +  promoter       CMV promoter: human cytomegalovirus (CMV) immediate early promoter
    553..1269    +  CDS            EGFP: EGFP is a basic (constitutively fluorescent) green fluorescent protein published in 1996, derived from Aequorea victoria. It is reported to be a rapidly-maturing weak dimer with moderate acid sensitivity.
   1270..1288    +  misc_feature   MCS (fragment): multiple cloning site
   1291..3414    +  CDS            APPL1: DP13A_HUMAN - Also known as APPL From Homo sapiens (Human).
   3418..3454    +  misc_feature   MCS (fragment): multiple cloning site
   3471..3555    +  CDS            large T antigen (fragment): large T antigen from SV40 (simian virus 40)
   3578..3699    +  polyA_signal   SV40 poly(A) signal: SV40 polyadenylation signal
   3733..4161    -  rep_origin     f1 ori (sequence partly withheld): f1 bacteriophage origin of replication; arrow indicates direction of (+) strand synthesis
   4188..4292    +  promoter       AmpR promoter: bla
   4294..4651    +  promoter       SV40 promoter: SV40 enhancer and early promoter
   4686..5480    +  CDS            NeoR/KanR: aminoglycoside phosphotransferase from Tn5; aph(3')-II (or nptII); confers resistance to neomycin, kanamycin, and G418 (Geneticin®)
   5501..5653    +  CDS            ble (fragment): BLE_KLEPN - Experimental evidence at protein level: Swiss-Prot protein existence level 1. Binding protein with a strong affinity to the bleomycin family of antibiotics. Binds to CL990; an antimitotic-antibiotic compound. From Klebsiella pneumoniae.
   5712..5759    +  polyA_signal   HSV TK poly(A) signal: herpes simplex virus thymidine kinase polyadenylation signal (Cole and Stacy, 1985)
   5850..5866    -  polyA_signal   bGH poly(A) signal (fragment): bovine growth hormone polyadenylation signal
   6088..6676    +  rep_origin     ori: high-copy-number ColE1/pMB1/pBR322/pUC origin of replication
   6791..6850    +  enhancer       CMV enhancer (fragment): human cytomegalovirus immediate early enhancer
