[The description below was written by a language model from this plasmid's Addgene catalogue record and pLannotate feature annotations shown in this document.]
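Description:
pEGFPC1-human APPL1 is a 6,850 nt mammalian expression plasmid built on the Clontech pEGFP-C1 backbone that produces human APPL1 (also called DIP13alpha, an adaptor protein containing PH and PTB domains and a leucine zipper motif) fused at its N terminus to EGFP. The APPL1 coding sequence was inserted by restriction cloning between the XhoI and EcoRI sites of the multiple cloning site, both of which remain intact. It therefore sits directly downstream of EGFP, separated only by a short stretch of polylinker. Transcription of the fusion is driven by the human cytomegalovirus immediate early enhancer and promoter and is terminated by the SV40 polyadenylation signal, an arrangement that gives strong constitutive expression in most transfected mammalian cell lines.

The plasmid is propagated in E. coli at high copy through a ColE1/pUC-type origin and also carries an f1 phage origin, which permits single-stranded DNA production. A single Tn5 aminoglycoside phosphotransferase gene (NeoR/KanR) provides both selections. A bacterial bla-type promoter drives it for kanamycin resistance in bacteria, while the adjacent SV40 enhancer/early promoter and an HSV TK polyadenylation signal allow G418 selection of stably transfected mammalian cells. The short large T antigen, ble and bGH poly(A) fragments in the annotation appear to be partial matches within backbone sequence rather than functional elements.

The green fluorescent fusion allows APPL1 localisation and dynamics to be followed in living or fixed cells. The associated publication examines the Lowe syndrome protein OCRL in early steps of the endocytic pathway, which points to use of the construct in imaging and interaction studies of endocytic trafficking.
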