Addgene plasmid #22198: pEGFPC1-human APPL1
Depositing lab: Pietro De Camilli. Depositing organization: Yale University. Publication: A role of the Lowe syndrome protein OCRL in early steps of the endocytic pathway. Erdmann KS, Mao Y, McCrea HJ, Zoncu R, Lee S, Paradise S, Modregger J, Biemesderfer D, Toomre D, De Camilli P. Dev Cell. 2007 Sep . 13(3):377-90. 10.1016/j.devcel.2007.08.004 PubMed 17765681.
Backbone
  Vector backbone: pEGFP-C1
  Backbone manufacturer: Clontech
  Vector type: Mammalian Expression, Bacterial Expression
  Selectable markers: Neomycin (select with G418)
Growth in bacteria
  Bacterial resistance: Kanamycin, 50 μg/mL
  Growth temperature: 37°C
  Growth strain: DH5alpha
  Copy number: High Copy
Gene/Insert
  Gene/Insert name: Adaptor protein containing PH domain, PTB domain and Leucine zipper motif (alt names: APPL1; DIP13alpha)
  Species: H. sapiens (human)
  GenBank ID: NM_012096
  Entrez Gene: APPL1 (a.k.a. APPL, DIP13alpha, MODY14)
  Tag / fusion protein: GFP (N terminal on backbone)
  Cloning method: Restriction Enzyme; 5′ cloning site XhoI (not destroyed); 3′ cloning site EcoRI (not destroyed)
  Sequencing primers: 5′ EGFP-N Sequencing Primere; 3′ EGFP-C Sequencing Primer
Terms and licenses: Academic/Nonprofit Terms; Industry Terms: Not Available to Industry
How to cite: pEGFPC1-human APPL1 was a gift from Pietro De Camilli (Addgene plasmid # 22198 ; http://n2t.net/addgene:22198 ; RRID:Addgene_22198)
